>Addgene plasmid #185767 | SFFV-HALO-CTERM-GFP | addgene full sequence | sequence record 372462 | Addgene NGS Result
GCGCCCAATACGCAAACCGCCTCTCCCCGCGCGTTGGCCGATTCATTAATGCAGCTGGCACGACAGGTTT
CCCGACTGGAAAGCGGGCAGTGAGCGCAACGCAATTAATGTGAGTTAGCTCACTCATTAGGCACCCCAGG
CTTTACACTTTATGCTTCCGGCTCGTATGTTGTGTGGAATTGTGAGCGGATAACAATTTCACACAGGAAA
CAGCTATGACCATGATTACGCCAAGCGCGCAATTAACCCTCACTAAAGGGAACAAAAGCTGGAGCTGCAA
GCTTAATGTAGTCTTATGCAATACTCTTGTAGTCTTGCAACATGGTAACGATGAGTTAGCAACATGCCTT
ACAAGGAGAGAAAAAGCACCGTGCATGCCGATTGGTGGAAGTAAGGTGGTACGATCGTGCCTTATTAGGA
AGGCAACAGACGGGTCTGACATGGATTGGACGAACCACTGAATTGCCGCATTGCAGAGATATTGTATTTA
AGTGCCTAGCTCGATACATAAACGGGTCTCTCTGGTTAGACCAGATCTGAGCCTGGGAGCTCTCTGGCTA
ACTAGGGAACCCACTGCTTAAGCCTCAATAAAGCTTGCCTTGAGTGCTTCAAGTAGTGTGTGCCCGTCTG
TTGTGTGACTCTGGTAACTAGAGATCCCTCAGACCCTTTTAGTCAGTGTGGAAAATCTCTAGCAGTGGCG
CCCGAACAGGGACTTGAAAGCGAAAGGGAAACCAGAGGAGCTCTCTCGACGCAGGACTCGGCTTGCTGAA
GCGCGCACGGCAAGAGGCGAGGGGCGGCGACTGGTGAGTACGCCAAAAATTTTGACTAGCGGAGGCTAGA
AGGAGAGAGATGGGTGCGAGAGCGTCAGTATTAAGCGGGGGAGAATTAGATCGCGATGGGAAAAAATTCG
GTTAAGGCCAGGGGGAAAGAAAAAATATAAATTAAAACATATAGTATGGGCAAGCAGGGAGCTAGAACGA
TTCGCAGTTAATCCTGGCCTGTTAGAAACATCAGAAGGCTGTAGACAAATACTGGGACAGCTACAACCAT
CCCTTCAGACAGGATCAGAAGAACTTAGATCATTATATAATACAGTAGCAACCCTCTATTGTGTGCATCA
AAGGATAGAGATAAAAGACACCAAGGAAGCTTTAGACAAGATAGAGGAAGAGCAAAACAAAAGTAAGACC
ACCGCACAGCAAGCGGCCGCTGATCTTCAGACCTGGAGGAGGAGATATGAGGGACAATTGGAGAAGTGAA
TTATATAAATATAAAGTAGTAAAAATTGAACCATTAGGAGTAGCACCCACCAAGGCAAAGAGAAGAGTGG
TGCAGAGAGAAAAAAGAGCAGTGGGAATAGGAGCTTTGTTCCTTGGGTTCTTGGGAGCAGCAGGAAGCAC
TATGGGCGCAGCGTCAATGACGCTGACGGTACAGGCCAGACAATTATTGTCTGGTATAGTGCAGCAGCAG
AACAATTTGCTGAGGGCTATTGAGGCGCAACAGCATCTGTTGCAACTCACAGTCTGGGGCATCAAGCAGC
TCCAGGCAAGAATCCTGGCTGTGGAAAGATACCTAAAGGATCAACAGCTCCTGGGGATTTGGGGTTGCTC
TGGAAAACTCATTTGCACCACTGCTGTGCCTTGGAATGCTAGTTGGAGTAATAAATCTCTGGAACAGATT
TGGAATCACACGACCTGGATGGAGTGGGACAGAGAAATTAACAATTACACAAGCTTAATACACTCCTTAA
TTGAAGAATCGCAAAACCAGCAAGAAAAGAATGAACAAGAATTATTGGAATTAGATAAATGGGCAAGTTT
GTGGAATTGGTTTAACATAACAAATTGGCTGTGGTATATAAAATTATTCATAATGATAGTAGGAGGCTTG
GTAGGTTTAAGAATAGTTTTTGCTGTACTTTCTATAGTGAATAGAGTTAGGCAGGGATATTCACCATTAT
CGTTTCAGACCCACCTCCCAACCCCGAGGGGACCCTATTCCAGCACATATGAGCTAGCTGCAGTAACGCC
ATTTTGCAAGGCATGGAAAAATACCAAACCAAGAATAGAGAAGTTCAGATCAAGGGCGGGTACATGAAAA
TAGCTAACGTTGGGCCAAACAGGATATCTGCGGTGAGCAGTTTCGGCCCCGGCCCGGGGCCAAGAACAGA
TGGTCACCGCAGTTTCGGCCCCGGCCCGAGGCCAAGAACAGATGGTCCCCAGATATGGCCCAACCCTCAG
CAGTTTCTTAAGACCCATCAGATGTTTCCAGGCTCCCCCAAGGACCTGAAATGACCCTGCGCCTTATTTG
AATTAACCAATCAGCCTGCTTCTCGCTTCTGTTCGCGCGCTTCTGCTTCCCGAGCTCTATAAAAGAGCTC
ACAACCCCTCACTCGGCGCGCCAGTCCTCCGACAGACTGAGTCGGCCGGTCGAATCAAGCTTATCGATAC
CGTCGACTCCGGAATAGCCACCATAGCCACCGCCACCATGACCGAGTACAAGCCAACTGTCCGCTTGGCA
ACCCGCGACGATGTGCCCAGGGCCGTCCGCACGCTGGCTGCTGCCTTCGCCGACTACCCAGCCACCCGCC
ACACCGTGGACCCGGACCGCCACATCGAGCGCGTCACCGAGCTGCAGGAGCTCTTCCTCACCCGAGTTGG
CCTTGACATTGGCAAGGTCTGGGTGGCGGACGACGGTGCTGCCGTGGCCGTCTGGACCACCCCCGAGTCG
GTCGAGGCTGGCGCCGTGTTCGCCGAGATCGGGCCGCGCATGGCCGAGCTTTCGGGCTCCCGGTTGGCTG
CCCAACAGCAGATGGAGGGGCTGTTGGCACCCCACCGCCCCAAGGAGCCGGCCTGGTTCCTGGCCACAGT
TGGTGTCTCTCCCGACCACCAGGGCAAGGGCCTGGGCAGCGCCGTGGTGCTGCCTGGGGTCGAGGCTGCC
GAGCGCGCTGGCGTCCCTGCCTTCCTGGAGACCTCTGCCCCTCGCAACTTGCCCTTCTACGAGCGCCTGG
GCTTCACCGTCACCGCGGACGTCGAGGTGCCCGAGGGGCCGCGCACCTGGTGCATGACCCGCAAGCCTGG
GGCAGGCTCCGGAGCCACCAACTTTTCCCTGCTGAAGCAGGCTGGCGACGTCGAGGAGAACCCTGGCCCT
GGATCCGTCAGTAAAGGGGAAGAATTGTTTACGGGTGTTGTTCCGATACTTGTTGAATTGGATGGGGATG
TGAATGGTCATAAATTTTCCGTTAGTGGTGAAGGGGAAGGTGACGCTACTTATGGTAAATTGACATTGAA
ATTTATTTGTACTACAGGAAAACTTCCAGTCCCATGGCCGACTTTGGTAACGACTCTTACATATGGAGTC
CAATGTTTTAGTAGGTATCCAGATCACATGAAACAACATGATTTCTTTAAATCAGCAATGCCTGAGGGAT
ATGTTCAAGAACGAACAATATTCTTTAAAGATGATGGGAACTATAAGACAAGGGCAGAAGTCAAATTTGA
AGGTGATACACTCGTTAATCGGATTGAACTGAAAGGGATAGATTTTAAGGAAGATGGGAATATTCTTGGG
CACAAACTTGAATATAATTATAATTCCCATAATGTATACATAATGGCTGACAAGCAGAAGAATGGAATTA
AAGTCAATTTTAAAATAAGGCATAATATAGAAGATGGGAGTGTCCAATTGGCTGATCATTACCAACAAAA
TACACCTATTGGGGATGGTCCTGTCCTCTTGCCTGATAATCATTATCTTTCTACACAATCTGCTCTCTCA
AAGGACCCTAATGAAAAGCGCGACCATATGGTGTTGTTGGAATTTGTCACTGCTGCAGGCATTACCCTGG
GAATGGATGAACTCTATAAAGAATTCGCTGAAGCTGCTGCAAAGGAAGCTGCAGCTAAGGAGGCTGCAGC
TAAGGCTGCAGAAATCGGTACTGGCTTTCCATTCGACCCCCATTATGTGGAAGTCCTGGGCGAGCGCATG
CACTACGTCGATGTTGGTCCGCGCGATGGCACCCCTGTGCTGTTCCTGCACGGTAACCCGACCTCCTCCT
ACGTGTGGCGCAACATCATCCCGCATGTTGCACCGACCCATCGCTGCATTGCTCCAGACCTGATCGGTAT
GGGCAAATCCGACAAACCAGACCTGGGTTATTTCTTCGACGACCACGTCCGCTTCATGGATGCCTTCATC
GAAGCCCTGGGTCTGGAAGAGGTCGTCCTGGTCATTCACGACTGGGGCTCCGCTCTGGGTTTCCACTGGG
CCAAGCGCAATCCAGAGCGCGTCAAAGGTATTGCATTTATGGAGTTCATCCGCCCTATCCCGACCTGGGA
CGAATGGCCAGAATTTGCCCGCGAGACCTTCCAGGCCTTCCGCACCACCGACGTCGGCCGCAAGCTGATC
ATCGATCAGAACGTTTTTATCGAGGGTACGCTGCCGATGGGTGTCGTCCGCCCGCTGACTGAAGTCGAGA
TGGACCATTACCGCGAGCCGTTCCTGAATCCTGTTGACCGCGAGCCACTGTGGCGCTTCCCAAACGAGCT
GCCAATCGCCGGTGAGCCAGCGAACATCGTCGCGCTGGTCGAAGAATACATGGACTGGCTGCACCAGTCC
CCTGTCCCGAAGCTGCTGTTCTGGGGCACCCCAGGCGTTCTGATCCCACCGGCCGAAGCCGCTCGCCTGG
CCAAAAGCCTGCCTAACTGCAAGGCTGTGGACATCGGCCCGGGTCTGAATCTGCTGCAAGAAGACAACCC
GGACCTGATCGGCAGCGAGATCGCGCGCTGGCTGTCGACGCTCGAGATTTCCGGCGGTAAGCCTATCCCT
AACCCTCTCCTCGGTCTCGATTCTACGTAGGTACAAGTAAACTAGTAAGCTTGGCGTAACTAGATCTTGA
GACAAATGGCAGTATTCATCCACAATTTTAAAAGAAAAGGGGGGATTGGGGGGTACAGTGCAGGGGAAAG
AATAGTAGACATAATAGCAACAGACATACAAACTAAAGAATTACAAAAACAAATTACAAAAATTCAAAAT
TTTCGGGTTTATTACAGGGACAGCAGAGATCCACTTTGGGCTCGAGCTTGGTTCATTCTCAAGCCTACGC
GTTAAGTCGACAATCAACCTCTGGATTACAAAATTTGTGAAAGATTGACTGGTATTCTTAACTATGTTGC
TCCTTTTACGCTATGTGGATACGCTGCTTTAATGCCTTTGTATCATGCTATTGCTTCCCGTATGGCTTTC
ATTTTCTCCTCCTTGTATAAATCCTGGTTGCTGTCTCTTTATGAGGAGTTGTGGCCCGTTGTCAGGCAAC
GTGGCGTGGTGTGCACTGTGTTTGCTGACGCAACCCCCACTGGTTGGGGCATTGCCACCACCTGTCAGCT
CCTTTCCGGGACTTTCGCTTTCCCCCTCCCTATTGCCACGGCGGAACTCATCGCCGCCTGCCTTGCCCGC
TGCTGGACAGGGGCTCGGCTGTTGGGCACTGACAATTCCGTGGTGTTGTCGGGGAAATCATCGTCCTTTC
CTTGGCTGCTCGCCTGTGTTGCCACCTGGATTCTGCGCGGGACGTCCTTCTGCTACGTCCCTTCGGCCCT
CAATCCAGCGGACCTTCCTTCCCGCGGCCTGCTGCCGGCTCTGCGGCCTCTTCCGCGTCTTCGCCTTCGC
CCTCAGACGAGTCGGATCTCCCTTTGGGCCGCCTCCCCGCGTCGACTTTAAGACCAATGACTTACAAGGC
AGCTGTAGATCTTAGCCACTTTTTAAAAGAAAAGGGGGGACTGGAAGGGCTAATTCACTCCCAACGAAGA
CAAGATCTGCTTTTTGCTTGTACTGGGTCTCTCTGGTTAGACCAGATCTGAGCCTGGGAGCTCTCTGGCT
AACTAGGGAACCCACTGCTTAAGCCTCAATAAAGCTTGCCTTGAGTGCTTCAAGTAGTGTGTGCCCGTCT
GTTGTGTGACTCTGGTAACTAGAGATCCCTCAGACCCTTTTAGTCAGTGTGGAAAATCTCTAGCAGTACG
TATAGTAGTTCATGTCATCTTATTATTCAGTATTTATAACTTGCAAAGAAATGAATATCAGAGAGTGAGA
GGAACTTGTTTATTGCAGCTTATAATGGTTACAAATAAAGCAATAGCATCACAAATTTCACAAATAAAGC
ATTTTTTTCACTGCATTCTAGTTGTGGTTTGTCCAAACTCATCAATGTATCTTATCATGTCTGGCTCTAG
CTATCCCGCCCCTAACTCCGCCCATCCCGCCCCTAACTCCGCCCAGTTCCGCCCATTCTCCGCCCCATGG
CTGACTAATTTTTTTTATTTATGCAGAGGCCGAGGCCGCCTCGGCCTCTGAGCTATTCCAGAAGTAGTGA
GGAGGCTTTTTTGGAGGCCTAGGGACGTACCCAATTCGCCCTATAGTGAGTCGTATTACGCGCGCTCACT
GGCCGTCGTTTTACAACGTCGTGACTGGGAAAACCCTGGCGTTACCCAACTTAATCGCCTTGCAGCACAT
CCCCCTTTCGCCAGCTGGCGTAATAGCGAAGAGGCCCGCACCGATCGCCCTTCCCAACAGTTGCGCAGCC
TGAATGGCGAATGGG
[124 nt withheld, positions 6596-6719]
C
[91 nt withheld, positions 6721-6811]
A
[49 nt withheld, positions 6813-6861]
CCTTTGACGTTGGAGTCCACGTTCTTT
[37 nt withheld, positions 6889-6925]
ACCCTATCTCGGTCTATTCTTTTGATTTATAAGGGATTTTGCCGATTTCGGCCTATTGGTTAAAAAATGA
GCTGATTTAACAAAAATTTAACGCGAATTTTAACAAAATATTAACGCTTACAATTTAGGTGGCACTTTTC
GGGGAAATGTGCGCGGAACCCCTATTTGTTTATTTTTCTAAATACATTCAAATATGTATCCGCTCATGAG
ACAATAACCCTGATAAATGCTTCAATAATATTGAAAAAGGAAGAGTATGAGTATTCAACATTTCCGTGTC
GCCCTTATTCCCTTTTTTGCGGCATTTTGCCTTCCTGTTTTTGCTCACCCAGAAACGCTGGTGAAAGTAA
AAGATGCTGAAGATCAGTTGGGTGCACGAGTGGGTTACATCGAACTGGATCTCAACAGCGGTAAGATCCT
TGAGAGTTTTCGCCCCGAAGAACGTTTTCCAATGATGAGCACTTTTAAAGTTCTGCTATGTGGCGCGGTA
TTATCCCGTATTGACGCCGGGCAAGAGCAACTCGGTCGCCGCATACACTATTCTCAGAATGACTTGGTTG
AGTACTCACCAGTCACAGAAAAGCATCTTACGGATGGCATGACAGTAAGAGAATTATGCAGTGCTGCCAT
AACCATGAGTGATAACACTGCGGCCAACTTACTTCTGACAACGATCGGAGGACCGAAGGAGCTAACCGCT
TTTTTGCACAACATGGGGGATCATGTAACTCGCCTTGATCGTTGGGAACCGGAGCTGAATGAAGCCATAC
CAAACGACGAGCGTGACACCACGATGCCTGTAGCAATGGCAACAACGTTGCGCAAACTATTAACTGGCGA
ACTACTTACTCTAGCTTCCCGGCAACAATTAATAGACTGGATGGAGGCGGATAAAGTTGCAGGACCACTT
CTGCGCTCGGCCCTTCCGGCTGGCTGGTTTATTGCTGATAAATCTGGAGCCGGTGAGCGTGGGTCTCGCG
GTATCATTGCAGCACTGGGGCCAGATGGTAAGCCCTCCCGTATCGTAGTTATCTACACGACGGGGAGTCA
GGCAACTATGGATGAACGAAATAGACAGATCGCTGAGATAGGTGCCTCACTGATTAAGCATTGGTAACTG
TCAGACCAAGTTTACTCATATATACTTTAGATTGATTTAAAACTTCATTTTTAATTTAAAAGGATCTAGG
TGAAGATCCTTTTTGATAATCTCATGACCAAAATCCCTTAACGTGAGTTTTCGTTCCACTGAGCGTCAGA
CCCCGTAGAAAAGATCAAAGGATCTTCTTGAGATCCTTTTTTTCTGCGCGTAATCTGCTGCTTGCAAACA
AAAAAACCACCGCTACCAGCGGTGGTTTGTTTGCCGGATCAAGAGCTACCAACTCTTTTTCCGAAGGTAA
CTGGCTTCAGCAGAGCGCAGATACCAAATACTGTTCTTCTAGTGTAGCCGTAGTTAGGCCACCACTTCAA
GAACTCTGTAGCACCGCCTACATACCTCGCTCTGCTAATCCTGTTACCAGTGGCTGCTGCCAGTGGCGAT
AAGTCGTGTCTTACCGGGTTGGACTCAAGACGATAGTTACCGGATAAGGCGCAGCGGTCGGGCTGAACGG
GGGGTTCGTGCACACAGCCCAGCTTGGAGCGAACGACCTACACCGAACTGAGATACCTACAGCGTGAGCT
ATGAGAAAGCGCCACGCTTCCCGAAGGGAGAAAGGCGGACAGGTATCCGGTAAGCGGCAGGGTCGGAACA
GGAGAGCGCACGAGGGAGCTTCCAGGGGGAAACGCCTGGTATCTTTATAGTCCTGTCGGGTTTCGCCACC
TCTGACTTGAGCGTCGATTTTTGTGATGCTCGTCAGGGGGGCGGAGCCTATGGAAAAACGCCAGCAACGC
GGCCTTTTTACGGTTCCTGGCCTTTTGCTGGCCTTTTGCTCACATGTTCTTTCCTGCGTTATCCCCTGAT
TCTGTGGATAACCGTATTACCGCCTTTGAGTGAGCTGATACCGCTCGCCGCAGCCGAACGACCGAGCGCA
GCGAGTCAGTGAGCGAGGAAGCGGAAGA
Features (pLannotate 1.2.2; 30 found; start..end, strand, type, name):
      1..93      +  CDS            lacI (fragment): lac repressor; lacI; The lac repressor binds to the lac operator to inhibit transcription in E. coli. This inhibition can be relieved by adding lactose or isopropyl-β-D-thiogalactopyranoside (IPTG).
    106..127     +  protein_bind   CAP binding site: CAP binding activates transcription in the presence of cAMP. E. coli catabolite activator protein
    142..172     +  promoter       lac promoter: promoter for the E. coli lac operon
    180..196     +  protein_bind   lac operator: The lac repressor binds to the lac operator to inhibit transcription in E. coli. This inhibition can be relieved by adding lactose or isopropyl-β-D-thiogalactopyranoside (IPTG). lac repressor encoded by lacI
    241..259     +  promoter       T3 promoter: promoter for bacteriophage T3 RNA polymerase
    287..513     +  promoter       RSV promoter: Rous sarcoma virus enhancer/promoter
    514..694     +  LTR            5' LTR (truncated): truncated 5' long terminal repeat (LTR) from HIV-1
    741..866     +  misc_feature   HIV-1 Ψ: packaging signal of human immunodeficiency virus type 1
    850..1213    +  CDS            HIV-1 gag (fragment): gag protein from human immunodeficiency virus 1; gag
   1359..1592    +  misc_feature   RRE: The Rev response element (RRE) of HIV-1 allows for Rev-dependent mRNA export from the nucleus to the cytoplasm.
   1969..1995    +  CDS            Rev (fragment): human immunodeficiency virus 1 (HIV-1) Rev protein; rev; enhances nuclear export of unspliced and incompletely spliced viral mRNAs
   2023..2424    +  promoter       SFFV promoter: spleen focus-forming virus long terminal repeat (LTR) promoter
   2434..2457    +  misc_feature   MCS (fragment): pBluescript multiple cloning site
   2488..3084    +  CDS            pac: PUAC_STRAD - Protein predicted: Swiss-Prot protein existence level 4. Detoxification of puromycin. From Streptomyces alboniger.
   3157..3870    +  CDS            EGFP: EGFP is a basic (constitutively fluorescent) green fluorescent protein published in 1996, derived from Aequorea victoria. It is reported to be a rapidly-maturing weak dimer with moderate acid sensitivity.
   3928..4815    +  CDS            HaloTag®: modified bacterial dehalogenase that forms covalent bonds with chloroalkane derivatives
   4816..4857    +  CDS            V5 tag: epitope tag from simian virus 5
   4926..5043    +  misc_feature   cPPT/CTS: central polypurine tract and central termination sequence of HIV-1
   5087..5106    +  intron         EF-1α intron A (fragment): truncated intron upstream of the start codon of human EF-1α
   5122..5710    +  misc_feature   WPRE: woodchuck hepatitis virus posttranscriptional regulatory element
   5761..5780    +  misc_feature   cPPT/CTS (fragment): central polypurine tract and central termination sequence of HIV-1
   5782..6015    +  LTR            3' LTR (ΔU3): self-inactivating 3' long terminal repeat (LTR) from HIV-1
   6093..6214    +  polyA_signal   SV40 poly(A) signal: SV40 polyadenylation signal
   6254..6389    +  rep_origin     SV40 ori: SV40 origin of replication
   6410..6428    -  promoter       T7 promoter: promoter for bacteriophage T7 RNA polymerase
   6436..6591    +  CDS            lacZα (fragment): LacZα fragment of β-galactosidase; lacZ fragment
   6596..7024    +  rep_origin     f1 ori (sequence partly withheld): f1 bacteriophage origin of replication; arrow indicates direction of (+) strand synthesis
   7077..7181    +  promoter       AmpR promoter: bla
   7182..8042    +  CDS            AmpR: β-lactamase; bla; confers resistance to ampicillin, carbenicillin, and related antibiotics
   8213..8801    +  rep_origin     ori: high-copy-number ColE1/pMB1/pBR322/pUC origin of replication
