[The description below was written by a language model from this plasmid's Addgene catalogue record and pLannotate feature annotations shown in this document.]
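Description:
SFFV-HALO-CTERM-GFP is a lentiviral transfer plasmid of about 9 kb that expresses GFP fused at its C terminus to a HaloTag and a V5 epitope. It comes from a set of vectors built to compare conditional degron tag technologies for target validation. The backbone has a third-generation, self-inactivating HIV-1 layout. An RSV promoter drives a truncated 5' LTR, followed by the Ψ packaging signal with a gag fragment and the Rev response element, and the cassette ends in a ΔU3 3' LTR with a downstream SV40 poly(A) signal. A cPPT/CTS element and a WPRE lie after the coding region; the WPRE enhances transcript stability and expression. In bacteria the plasmid is maintained through a high-copy ColE1/pUC-type origin and ampicillin resistance (AmpR). An f1 origin, an SV40 origin and residual lac/pBluescript-derived sequences are also annotated.

The payload is driven by the spleen focus-forming virus (SFFV) LTR promoter. The feature table places the puromycin N-acetyltransferase gene (pac) directly after this promoter and only a short distance upstream of EGFP. No separate promoter or IRES is annotated between them, which suggests that selection marker and fusion protein come from a single transcript. The linking element, for example a 2A peptide, is not identified in the record. EGFP is followed by the HaloTag, a modified dehalogenase that covalently binds chloroalkane ligands and so can serve as a handle for ligand-induced degradation, and then by the V5 tag for detection. BamHI and EcoRI sites flanking GFP are retained, so GFP can be replaced with a gene of interest. The GFP version serves as a fluorescent reporter of Halo-based degradation in transduced, puromycin-selected mammalian cells.
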