Addgene plasmid #185767: SFFV-HALO-CTERM-GFP
Purpose: Degron-GFP fusion plasmid with restriction sites BamH1 and EcoR1 around GFP for subcloning
Depositing lab: Alessandra Ianari & William Sellers. Depositing organization: Broad Institute. Publication: Systematic profiling of conditional degron tag technologies for target validation studies. Bondeson DP, Mullin-Bernstein Z, Oliver S, Skipper TA, Atack TC, Bick N, Ching M, Guirguis AA, Kwon J, Langan C, Millson D, Paolella BR, Tran K, Wie SJ, Vazquez F, Tothova Z, Golub TR, Sellers WR, Ianari A. Nat Commun. 2022 Sep 20;13(1):5495. doi: 10.1038/s41467-022-33246-4. PubMed 36127368.
Backbone
  Vector backbone: SFFV-HALO-CTERM
  Vector type: Lentiviral
  Selectable markers: Puromycin
Growth in bacteria
  Bacterial resistance: Ampicillin, 100 μg/mL
  Growth temperature: 30°C
  Growth strain: NEB Stable
  Copy number: High Copy
Gene/Insert
  Gene/Insert name: GFP
  Species: Other
  Insert size (bp): 730
  Mutation: none
  Promoter: SFFV
  Tag / fusion protein: V5, Halo (C terminal on insert)
  Cloning method: Restriction Enzyme; 5′ cloning site BamH1 (not destroyed); 3′ cloning site EcoR1 (not destroyed)
Terms and licenses: Academic/Nonprofit Terms; Industry Terms: Not Available to Industry
How to cite: SFFV-HALO-CTERM-GFP was a gift from Alessandra Ianari & William Sellers (Addgene plasmid # 185767 ; http://n2t.net/addgene:185767 ; RRID:Addgene_185767)
